>Addgene plasmid #21517 | GFP-GW1D10(aa566-1343) | addgene partial sequence | sequence record 27280 | 21517 with hTNRC6A-Fb (tggggtaagcccatagacag)
GGGGACCNTTGCTGCGGCATCCAGCACATCCACGTGGGGCTCCAGCTCTGTTGGTCCACAAGCATTAAGC
AAATCTGGGCCAAAATCTATGCAAGATGGCTGGTGTGGTGATGATATGCCATTGCCTGGAAATCGCCCCA
CTGGCTGGGAAGAGGAAGAGGATGTGGAGATTGGAATGTGGAATAGTAATTCATCTCAAGAGCTTAACTC
ATCTTTAAATTGGCCACCATATACAAAGAAAATGTCATCGAAGGGTCTGAGTGGCAAAAAAAGGAGAAGG
GAAAGGGGAATGATGAAAGGTGGAAACAAACAAGAAGAAGCGTGGATAAATCCATTTGTTAAACAGTTTT
CAAACATCAGTTTTTCGAGAGACTCACCAGAGGAAAATGTACAAAGCAATAAGATGGACCTTTCTGGAGG
AATGTTACAAGACAAACGAATGGAGATAGATAAACATAGCCTAAATATTGGTGATTACAATCGAACGGTC
GGGAAAGGCCCTGGTTCTCGGCCTCAGATTTCCAAAGAGTCTTCCATGGAGCGCAATCCTTATTTTGATA
AGGATGGCATTGTAGCAGATGAATCCCAAAACATGCAGTTTATGTCCANTCNAAGNAAGCATGAAGCTTC
CCCCTTCAAATAGTGCACTACCTAAACCAGGCCCTTGGCTCCAT
