[The description below was written by a language model from this plasmid's Addgene catalogue record.]
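Description:
GFP-GW1D10(aa566-1343) is a mammalian expression plasmid built on a custom-made Gateway destination vector (pDEST:gfp) that supplies an N-terminal GFP tag. It is propagated in E. coli under ampicillin selection. The record does not state the copy number, the origin of replication, the promoter driving expression in mammalian cells, or any mammalian selection marker, and no feature table is available to fill in these details.

The insert is a roughly 2.3 kb fragment of human TNRC6A, better known as GW182, encoding amino acids 566–1343 of the protein. It was introduced by Gateway recombination, and the Sal I and EcoR V sites used at the 5′ and 3′ ends were destroyed during cloning. The product is a GFP fusion to an internal truncation of GW182, a glycine/tryptophan-repeat protein that associates with Argonaute proteins and functions in microRNA-mediated silencing.

The construct name and the associated publication indicate that it is one of a series of GW182 deletion fragments made to map which GW-rich regions of the protein bind the C-terminal half of human Ago2, and to examine the requirement for GW182 in silencing. The GFP tag allows the fragment to be visualised in transfected cells and gives a handle for detecting or recovering it in interaction assays. Typical uses would therefore be domain-mapping, localisation and protein–protein interaction studies of the GW182–Ago2 axis in cultured mammalian cells.
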