Addgene plasmid #21517: GFP-GW1D10(aa566-1343)
Depositing lab: Edward Chan. Depositing organization: University of Florida. Publication: The C-terminal half of human Ago2 binds to multiple GW-rich regions of GW182 and requires GW182 to mediate silencing. Lian SL, Li S, Abadal GX, Pauley BA, Fritzler MJ, Chan EK. RNA. 2009 May . 15(5):804-13. 10.1261/rna.1229409 PubMed 19324964.
Backbone
  Vector backbone: custom-made pDEST:gfp vector
  Vector type: Mammalian Expression
Growth in bacteria
  Bacterial resistance: Ampicillin, 100 μg/mL
  Growth temperature: 37°C
  Growth strain: DH5alpha
  Copy number: Unknown
Gene/Insert
  Gene/Insert name: TNRC6A (alt name: GW182)
  Species: H. sapiens (human)
  Insert size (bp): 2300
  Mutation: contain aa566-1343
  GenBank ID: NM_014494
  Entrez Gene: TNRC6A (a.k.a. CAGH26, FAME6, GW1, GW182, TNRC6)
  Tag / fusion protein: GFP (N terminal on backbone)
  Cloning method: Gateway Cloning; 5′ cloning site Sal I (destroyed during cloning); 3′ cloning site EcoR V (destroyed during cloning)
  Sequencing primers: 5′ GACCGCCGCCGGGATCACT
Terms and licenses: Academic/Nonprofit Terms; Industry Terms: Not Available to Industry
How to cite: GFP-GW1D10(aa566-1343) was a gift from Edward Chan (Addgene plasmid # 21517 ; http://n2t.net/addgene:21517 ; RRID:Addgene_21517)
